>Addgene plasmid #147090 | pT7-EGFP-C1-HsDCP1a_132-582_O | depositor full sequence | sequence record 289537 | Full Sequence
TAGTTATTAATAGTAATCAATTACGGGGTCATTAGTTCATAGCCCATATATGGAGTTCCGCGTTACATAA
CTTACGGTAAATGGCCCGCCTGGCTGACCGCCCAACGACCCCCGCCCATTGACGTCAATAATGACGTATG
TTCCCATAGTAACGCCAATAGGGACTTTCCATTGACGTCAATGGGTGGAGTATTTACGGTAAACTGCCCA
CTTGGCAGTACATCAAGTGTATCATATGCCAAGTACGCCCCCTATTGACGTCAATGACGGTAAATGGCCC
GCCTGGCATTATGCCCAGTACATGACCTTATGGGACTTTCCTACTTGGCAGTACATCTACGTATTAGTCA
TCGCTATTACCATGGTGATGCGGTTTTGGCAGTACATCAATGGGCGTGGATAGCGGTTTGACTCACGGGG
ATTTCCAAGTCTCCACCCCATTGACGTCAATGGGAGTTTGTTTTGGCACCAAAATCAACGGGACTTTCCA
AAATGTCGTAACAACTCCGCCCCATTGACGCAAATGGGCGGTAGGCGTGTACGGTGGGAGGTCTATATAA
GCAGAGCTCTCTGGCTAACTAGAGAACCCACTGCTTACTGGCTTATCGAAATTAATACGACTCACTATAG
GGAGACCCAAGCTCTAGCGCTACCGGTCGCCACCATGGTGAGCAAGGGCGAGGAGCTGTTCACCGGGGTG
GTGCCCATCCTGGTCGAGCTGGACGGCGACGTAAACGGCCACAAGTTCAGCGTGTCCGGCGAGGGCGAGG
GCGATGCCACCTACGGCAAGCTGACCCTGAAGTTCATCTGCACCACCGGCAAGCTGCCCGTGCCCTGGCC
CACCCTCGTGACCACCCTGACCTACGGCGTGCAGTGCTTCAGCCGCTACCCCGACCACATGAAGCAGCAC
GACTTCTTCAAGTCCGCCATGCCCGAAGGCTACGTCCAGGAGCGCACCATCTTCTTCAAGGACGACGGCA
ACTACAAGACCCGCGCCGAGGTGAAGTTCGAGGGCGACACCCTGGTGAACCGCATCGAGCTGAAGGGCAT
CGACTTCAAGGAGGACGGCAACATCCTGGGGCACAAGCTGGAGTACAACTACAACAGCCACAACGTCTAT
ATCATGGCCGACAAGCAGAAGAACGGCATCAAGGTGAACTTCAAGATCCGCCACAACATCGAGGACGGCA
GCGTGCAGCTCGCCGACCACTACCAGCAGAACACCCCCATCGGCGACGGCCCCGTGCTGCTGCCCGACAA
CCACTACCTGAGCACCCAGTCCGCCCTGAGCAAAGACCCCAACGAGAAGCGCGATCACATGGTCCTGCTG
GAGTTCGTGACCGCCGCCGGGATCACTCTCGGCATGGACGAGCTGTACAAGTCCGGACTCAGATCTCGAG
CTCGATCCCAGCAAGCTGCTCGGGACAAACAGAGTCCCAGCCAGGCCAATGGCTGCAGCGACCACAGGCC
CATCGACATCCTGGAGATGCTGAGCAGAGCCAAGGATGAGTATGAGAGGAATCAGATGGGTGACTCAAAT
ATCTCCAGCCCTGGGTTACAGCCAAGCACTCAGCTCTCCAATCTGGGAAGCACCGAGACTCTAGAAGAAA
TGCCCTCCGGGTCACAGGATAAGTCTGCTCCATCTGGACACAAGCATCTGACGGTAGAAGAGTTATTTGG
AACCTCTTTGCCAAAGGAACAACCAGCAGTTGTGGGTCTGGATTCAGAAGAAATGGAGAGGTTGCCAGGA
GATGCCTCCCAGAAAGAGCCCAATTCATTCCTACCATTTCCCTTTGAGCAGTTAGGAGGAGCCCCTCAAT
CAGAAACCCTGGGTGTCCCTTCTGCTGCCCACCATTCAGTCCAGCCTGAAATCACCACCCCGGTGCTAAT
CACTCCAGCCTCCATCACACAGTCCAATGAAAAGCATGCTCCAACCTACACAATCCCGTTGAGCCCTGTT
CTCAGTCCCACTCTGCCAGCTGAAGCTCCTACTGCACAGGTTCCCCCCAGCTTACCTCGAAACAGCACCA
TGATGCAGGCAGTGAAGACCACGCCTAGACAGAGGTCTCCACTCCTGAACCAGCCAGTCCCTGAGCTAAG
CCATGCCAGTCTGATTGCCAACCAGAGCCCCTTCAGGGCCCCATTGAACGTGACGAACACAGCTGGCACA
TCCCTCCCAAGCGTTGATCTTCTCCAGAAACTCAGGTTGACCCCACAGCATGACCAAATACAGACACAAC
CACTTGGGAAAGGTGCAATGGTAGCCAGCTTTTCTCCGGCAGCTGGTCAGCTAGCCACACCTGAGAGCTT
CATAGAGCCTCCCTCTAAGACAGCAGCAGCAAGAGTGGCGGCCTCAGCCTCCCTGAGCAACATGGTGCTT
GCTCCCCTTCAGTCTATGCAGCAGAACCAGGATCCTGAAGTATTTGTGCAGCCTAAGGTGTTATCCAGTG
CCATCCCGGTTGCAGGCGCCCCACTGGTTACTGCAACGACCACTGCAGTGTCTTCAGTCCTGCTGGCCCC
AAGTGTTTTCCAGCAGACAGTTACAAGATCTTCGGACCTTGAGAGGAAAGCCAGCTCCCCTTCTCCTCTA
ACTATTGGAACGCCAGAAAGTCAGAGAAAGCCTTCCATTATTCTCAGCAAGTCTCAGCTCCAGGATACAT
TAATACATCTAATAAAGAATGATTCCAGCTTCCTCAGTACACTTCATGAAGTCTACTTGCAGGTGCTGAC
CAAGAACAAAGACAACCACAACCTATGAGAATTCTGCAGTCGACGGTACCGCGGGCCCGGGATCCACCGG
ATCTAGATAACTGATCATAATCAGCCATACCACATTTGTAGAGGTTTTACTTGCTTTAAAAAACCTCCCA
CACCTCCCCCTGAACCTGAAACATAAAATGAATGCAATTGTTGTTGTTAACTTGTTTATTGCAGCTTATA
ATGGTTACAAATAAAGCAATAGCATCACAAATTTCACAAATAAAGCATTTTTTTCACTGCATTCTAGTTG
TGGTTTGTCCAAACTCATCAATGTATCTTAACGCGTAAATTGTAAGCGTTAATATTTTGTTAAAATTCGC
GTTAAATTTTTGTTAAATCAGCTCATTTTTTAACCAATAGGCCGAAATCGGCAAAATCCCTTATAAATCA
AAAGAATAGACCGAGATAGGGT
[37 nt withheld, positions 3173-3209]
AAAGAACGTGGACTCCAACGTCAAAGG
[49 nt withheld, positions 3237-3285]
T
[91 nt withheld, positions 3287-3377]
G
[124 nt withheld, positions 3379-3502]
CAGGTGGCACTTTTCGGGGAAATGTGCGCGGAACCCCTATTTGTTTATTTTTCTAAATACATTCAAATAT
GTATCCGCTCATGAGACAATAACCCTGATAAATGCTTCAATAATATTGAAAAAGGAAGAGTCCTGAGGCG
GAAAGAACCAGCTGTGGAATGTGTGTCAGTTAGGGTGTGGAAAGTCCCCAGGCTCCCCAGCAGGCAGAAG
TATGCAAAGCATGCATCTCAATTAGTCAGCAACCAGGTGTGGAAAGTCCCCAGGCTCCCCAGCAGGCAGA
AGTATGCAAAGCATGCATCTCAATTAGTCAGCAACCATAGTCCCGCCCCTAACTCCGCCCATCCCGCCCC
TAACTCCGCCCAGTTCCGCCCATTCTCCGCCCCATGGCTGACTAATTTTTTTTATTTATGCAGAGGCCGA
GGCCGCCTCGGCCTCTGAGCTATTCCAGAAGTAGTGAGGAGGCTTTTTTGGAGGCCTAGGCTTTTGCAAA
GATCGATCAAGAGACAGGATGAGGATCGTTTCGCATGATTGAACAAGATGGATTGCACGCAGGTTCTCCG
GCCGCTTGGGTGGAGAGGCTATTCGGCTATGACTGGGCACAACAGACAATCGGCTGCTCTGATGCCGCCG
TGTTCCGGCTGTCAGCGCAGGGGCGCCCGGTTCTTTTTGTCAAGACCGACCTGTCCGGTGCCCTGAATGA
ACTGCAAGACGAGGCAGCGCGGCTATCGTGGCTGGCCACGACGGGCGTTCCTTGCGCAGCTGTGCTCGAC
GTTGTCACTGAAGCGGGAAGGGACTGGCTGCTATTGGGCGAAGTGCCGGGGCAGGATCTCCTGTCATCTC
ACCTTGCTCCTGCCGAGAAAGTATCCATCATGGCTGATGCAATGCGGCGGCTGCATACGCTTGATCCGGC
TACCTGCCCATTCGACCACCAAGCGAAACATCGCATCGAGCGAGCACGTACTCGGATGGAAGCCGGTCTT
GTCGATCAGGATGATCTGGACGAAGAGCATCAGGGGCTCGCGCCAGCCGAACTGTTCGCCAGGCTCAAGG
CGAGCATGCCCGACGGCGAGGATCTCGTCGTGACCCATGGCGATGCCTGCTTGCCGAATATCATGGTGGA
AAATGGCCGCTTTTCTGGATTCATCGACTGTGGCCGGCTGGGTGTGGCGGACCGCTATCAGGACATAGCG
TTGGCTACCCGTGATATTGCTGAAGAGCTTGGCGGCGAATGGGCTGACCGCTTCCTCGTGCTTTACGGTA
TCGCCGCTCCCGATTCGCAGCGCATCGCCTTCTATCGCCTTCTTGACGAGTTCTTCTGAGCGGGACTCTG
GGGTTCGAAATGACCGACCAAGCGACGCCCAACCTGCCATCACGAGATTTCGATTCCACCGCCGCCTTCT
ATGAAAGGTTGGGCTTCGGAATCGTTTTCCGGGACGCCGGCTGGATGATCCTCCAGCGCGGGGATCTCAT
GCTGGAGTTCTTCGCCCACCCTAGGGGGAGGCTAACTGAAACACGGAAGGAGACAATACCGGAAGGAACC
CGCGCTATGACGGCAATAAAAAGACAGAATAAAACGCACGGTGTTGGGTCGTTTGTTCATAAACGCGGGG
TTCGGTCCCAGGGCTGGCACTCTGTCGATACCCCACCGAGACCCCATTGGGGCCAATACGCCCGCGTTTC
TTCCTTTTCCCCACCCCACCCCCCAAGTTCGGGTGAAGGCCCAGGGCTCGCAGCCAACGTCGGGGCGGCA
GGCCCTGCCATAGCCTCAGGTTACTCATATATACTTTAGATTGATTTAAAACTTCATTTTTAATTTAAAA
GGATCTAGGTGAAGATCCTTTTTGATAATCTCATGACCAAAATCCCTTAACGTGAGTTTTCGTTCCACTG
AGCGTCAGACCCCGTAGAAAAGATCAAAGGATCTTCTTGAGATCCTTTTTTTCTGCGCGTAATCTGCTGC
TTGCAAACAAAAAAACCACCGCTACCAGCGGTGGTTTGTTTGCCGGATCAAGAGCTACCAACTCTTTTTC
CGAAGGTAACTGGCTTCAGCAGAGCGCAGATACCAAATACTGTCCTTCTAGTGTAGCCGTAGTTAGGCCA
CCACTTCAAGAACTCTGTAGCACCGCCTACATACCTCGCTCTGCTAATCCTGTTACCAGTGGCTGCTGCC
AGTGGCGATAAGTCGTGTCTTACCGGGTTGGACTCAAGACGATAGTTACCGGATAAGGCGCAGCGGTCGG
GCTGAACGGGGGGTTCGTGCACACAGCCCAGCTTGGAGCGAACGACCTACACCGAACTGAGATACCTACA
GCGTGAGCTATGAGAAAGCGCCACGCTTCCCGAAGGGAGAAAGGCGGACAGGTATCCGGTAAGCGGCAGG
GTCGGAACAGGAGAGCGCACGAGGGAGCTTCCAGGGGGAAACGCCTGGTATCTTTATAGTCCTGTCGGGT
TTCGCCACCTCTGACTTGAGCGTCGATTTTTGTGATGCTCGTCAGGGGGGCGGAGCCTATGGAAAAACGC
CAGCAACGCGGCCTTTTTACGGTTCCTGGCCTTTTGCTGGCCTTTTGCTCACATGTTCTTTCCTGCGTTA
TCCCCTGATTCTGTGGATAACCGTATTACCGCCATGCAT
Features (pLannotate 1.2.2; 18 found; start..end, strand, type, name):
     61..364     +  enhancer       CMV enhancer: human cytomegalovirus immediate early enhancer
    365..568     +  promoter       CMV promoter: human cytomegalovirus (CMV) immediate early promoter
    564..597     +  LTR            5' LTR (truncated) (fragment): truncated 5' long terminal repeat (LTR) from HIV-1
    613..631     +  promoter       T7 promoter: promoter for bacteriophage T7 RNA polymerase
    665..1381    +  CDS            EGFP: EGFP is a basic (constitutively fluorescent) green fluorescent protein published in 1996, derived from Aequorea victoria. It is reported to be a rapidly-maturing weak dimer with moderate acid sensitivity.
   1382..1403    +  misc_feature   MCS (fragment): multiple cloning site
   1403..2755    +  CDS            DCP1A (fragment): DCP1A_HUMAN - Also known as SMIF. Experimental evidence at protein level: Swiss-Prot protein existence level 1. Necessary for the degradation of mRNAs, both in normal mRNA turnover and in nonsense-mediated mRNA decay. Removes the 7-methyl guanine cap structure from mRNA molecules, yielding a 5'-phosphorylated mRNA fragment and 7m-GDP. Contributes to the transactivation of target genes after stimulation by TGFB1. From Homo sapiens (Human).
   2759..2795    +  misc_feature   MCS (fragment): multiple cloning site
   2812..2896    +  CDS            large T antigen (fragment): large T antigen from SV40 (simian virus 40)
   2919..3040    +  polyA_signal   SV40 poly(A) signal: SV40 polyadenylation signal
   3074..3502    -  rep_origin     f1 ori (sequence partly withheld): f1 bacteriophage origin of replication; arrow indicates direction of (+) strand synthesis
   3529..3633    +  promoter       AmpR promoter: bla
   3635..3992    +  promoter       SV40 promoter: SV40 enhancer and early promoter
   4027..4821    +  CDS            NeoR/KanR: aminoglycoside phosphotransferase from Tn5; aph(3')-II (or nptII); confers resistance to neomycin, kanamycin, and G418 (Geneticin®)
   4842..4994    +  CDS            ble (fragment): BLE_KLEPN - Experimental evidence at protein level: Swiss-Prot protein existence level 1. Binding protein with a strong affinity to the bleomycin family of antibiotics. Binds to CL990; an antimitotic-antibiotic compound. From Klebsiella pneumoniae.
   5053..5100    +  polyA_signal   HSV TK poly(A) signal: herpes simplex virus thymidine kinase polyadenylation signal (Cole and Stacy, 1985)
   5191..5207    -  polyA_signal   bGH poly(A) signal (fragment): bovine growth hormone polyadenylation signal
   5429..6017    +  rep_origin     ori: high-copy-number ColE1/pMB1/pBR322/pUC origin of replication
