[The description below was written by a language model from this plasmid's Addgene catalogue record and pLannotate feature annotations shown in this document.]
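Description:
pT7-EGFP-C1-HsDCP1a_132-582_O is a 6,131 nt mammalian expression plasmid that produces a fragment of the human mRNA-decapping factor DCP1A (residues 132–582, as the name indicates) fused to the C-terminus of EGFP. The catalogue lists the backbone as unknown, but the name and feature layout are consistent with an EGFP-C1-type vector into which a T7 promoter has been added. It is maintained in E. coli at high copy through a ColE1/pUC-type origin and selected with kanamycin. The NeoR/KanR gene (Tn5 aminoglycoside phosphotransferase) sits behind tandem bacterial (bla) and SV40 early promoters and is followed by an HSV TK polyadenylation signal. The same marker can therefore give G418 resistance in mammalian cells. An f1 origin is also present, which allows single-stranded DNA production.

Expression is driven by the CMV immediate-early enhancer and promoter. The T7 promoter lies between the CMV promoter and the EGFP start, so the fusion could also be transcribed by T7 RNA polymerase. The EGFP coding sequence runs through a short remnant of the multiple cloning site into the DCP1A fragment, and the transcript ends at an SV40 poly(A) signal. According to the record, the insert carries one silent mutation (T1716G) relative to the NCBI reference sequence. Several short annotations (an HIV-1 LTR fragment, large T antigen, ble and bGH poly(A) fragments) appear to be small sequence matches in backbone regions rather than functional elements.

The stated purpose is mammalian expression of this N-terminally truncated DCP1A. The GFP tag would suit localisation or pull-down studies of the decapping machinery, although the record does not specify particular applications. The depositor notes that the supplied sequence may be theoretical or based on Sanger sequencing.
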