Addgene plasmid #147090: pT7-EGFP-C1-HsDCP1a_132-582_O
Purpose: Mammalian Expression of HsDCP1a_132-582
Depositing lab: Elisa Izaurralde. Depositing organization: Max Planck Institute for Developmental Biology.
Backbone
  Vector backbone: Unknown
  Vector type: Mammalian Expression
Growth in bacteria
  Bacterial resistance: Kanamycin, 50 μg/mL
  Growth temperature: 37°C
  Growth strain: DH5alpha
  Copy number: High Copy
Gene/Insert
  Gene/Insert name: HsDCP1a_132-582
  Species: H. sapiens (human)
  Mutation: one silent mutation T1716G compared to the sequence given by NCBI AY146651
  Entrez Gene: DCP1A (a.k.a. HSA275986, Nbla00360, SMAD4IP1, SMIF)
  Cloning method: Unknown
Terms and licenses: Academic/Nonprofit Terms; Industry Terms: Not Available to Industry
Depositor comments: Plasmids from this collection were made available to the research community and donated after the lab closed. Please note that the sequence provided by the depositing laboratory may be theoretical/predicted or based on Sanger sequencing results. There may be discrepancies between sequencing results obtained by Addgene and the depositor sequence. If an Addgene verified sequence is not available, please contact before placing your order to request that our lab fully sequence the plasmid.
How to cite: pT7-EGFP-C1-HsDCP1a_132-582_O was a gift from Elisa Izaurralde (Addgene plasmid # 147090 ; http://n2t.net/addgene:147090 ; RRID:Addgene_147090)
